Addgene plasmid #190641: HA-GFP_rescue_construct
Purpose: Puromycin-selectable expression of GFP in Drosophila S2 cells
Depositing lab: David Bartel. Depositing organization: Whitehead Institute for Biomedical Research. Publication: Endogenous transcripts direct microRNA degradation in Drosophila, and this targeted degradation is required for proper embryonic development. Kingston ER, Blodgett LW, Bartel DP. Mol Cell. 2022 Sep 15. pii: S1097-2765(22)00849-8. doi: 10.1016/j.molcel.2022.08.029. PubMed 36150386.
Backbone
  Vector backbone: pAc-sgRNA-Cas9
  Backbone manufacturer: Ji-Long Liu
  Backbone size w/o insert (bp): 6300
  Total vector size (bp): 7003
  Modifications to backbone: double-digested with BstZ17I and SapI to disrupt sgRNA expression
  Vector type: Insect Expression
  Selectable markers: Puromycin
Growth in bacteria
  Bacterial resistance: Ampicillin, 100 μg/mL
  Growth temperature: 37°C
  Growth strain: DH5alpha
  Copy number: High Copy
Gene/Insert
  Gene/Insert name: EGFP
  Species: D. melanogaster (fly)
  Insert size (bp): 885
  Promoter: Actin-5c
  Tag / fusion protein: 3xHA (N terminal on insert)
  Cloning method: Restriction Enzyme; 5′ cloning site EcoRI (not destroyed); 3′ cloning site FseI (not destroyed)
  Sequencing primers: 5′ gagttcttgtgctgtgtgga
Terms and licenses: Academic/Nonprofit Terms; Industry Terms: Not Available to Industry
How to cite: HA-GFP_rescue_construct was a gift from David Bartel (Addgene plasmid # 190641 ; http://n2t.net/addgene:190641 ; RRID:Addgene_190641)
