[The description below was written by a language model from this plasmid's Addgene catalogue record and pLannotate feature annotations shown in this document.]
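Description:
HA-GFP_rescue_construct is an insect expression plasmid for puromycin-selectable expression of HA-tagged GFP in Drosophila S2 cells. It derives from the pAc-sgRNA-Cas9 backbone, with EGFP cloned between EcoRI and FseI sites, apparently taking the place of Cas9 given the total size of about 7 kb. The backbone was also double-digested with BstZ17I and SapI to disrupt sgRNA expression. Consistent with this, the feature table shows only a fragment of the Drosophila U6-2 Pol III promoter next to a remaining S. pyogenes gRNA scaffold. In bacteria the plasmid is maintained at high copy through a ColE1/pUC-type origin and selected with ampicillin via the bla gene and its promoter. Annotated fragments of a tetracycline resistance gene and SV40 large T antigen appear to be non-functional backbone remnants.

The expression unit is driven by the constitutive Drosophila actin 5C promoter, which spans the numbering origin of the sequence record. The catalogue lists an N-terminal 3xHA tag on the insert. The tag is not annotated in the feature table, but a gap between the promoter and the EGFP coding sequence could accommodate it. EGFP is followed directly by a fragment of the nucleoplasmin bipartite nuclear localization signal, probably carried over from the parental Cas9 cassette. After a short unannotated interval comes the puromycin N-acetyltransferase gene, and an SV40 polyadenylation signal lies just downstream, annotated on the reverse strand. No separate promoter is annotated for PuroR, so it is presumably co-expressed from the same Ac5 transcript. The record does not identify the linking element.

The name and the associated study on target-directed microRNA degradation in Drosophila suggest that it serves as a GFP-expressing control alongside gene rescue constructs, though the record states only its use for selectable GFP expression.
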