Features (pLannotate 1.2.2; 13 found; start..end, strand, type, name):
   1808..2521    +  CDS            EGFP: EGFP is a basic (constitutively fluorescent) green fluorescent protein published in 1996, derived from Aequorea victoria. It is reported to be a rapidly-maturing weak dimer with moderate acid sensitivity.
   2522..2548    +  CDS            nucleoplasmin NLS (fragment): bipartite nuclear localization signal from nucleoplasmin
   2642..3241    +  CDS            PuroR: puromycin N-acetyltransferase; pac from Streptomyces alboniger; confers resistance to puromycin
   3249..3383    -  polyA_signal   SV40 poly(A) signal: SV40 polyadenylation signal
   3406..3490    -  CDS            large T antigen (fragment): large T antigen from SV40 (simian virus 40)
   3491..3938    +  CDS            TcR (fragment): tetracycline efflux protein; tet; confers resistance to tetracycline
   3984..4572    -  rep_origin     ori: high-copy-number ColE1/pMB1/pBR322/pUC origin of replication
   4743..5603    -  CDS            AmpR: β-lactamase; bla; confers resistance to ampicillin, carbenicillin, and related antibiotics
   5604..5708    -  promoter       AmpR promoter: bla
   5858..5939    +  promoter       Ac5 promoter (fragment): Drosophila melanogaster actin 5C promoter
   5946..6021    -  misc_RNA       gRNA scaffold: guide RNA scaffold for the Streptococcus pyogenes CRISPR/Cas9 system
   6022..6167    -  promoter       dU6-2 promoter (fragment): RNA polymerase III promoter for Drosophila U6-2 snRNA (Das et al., 1987)
   6168..1596    +  promoter       Ac5 promoter (across the origin): Drosophila melanogaster actin 5c promoter
>Addgene plasmid #190641 | HA-GFP_rescue_construct | addgene full sequence | sequence record 373357 | Addgene NGS Result
GGTCTGTGGCTGGGCGCGACGTCACCGACGTTGGAGCCACTCCTTTGACCATGTGTGCGTGTGTGTATTA
TTCGTGTCTCGCCACTCGCCGGTTGTTTTTTTCTTTTTATGCTGCGCTCTCTCTAGCGCCATCTCGCTTA
CGCATGCTCAACGCACCGCATGTTGCCGTTTCCTTTTATGCGTCATTTTGGCTCGAAATAGGCAATTATT
TAAACAAAGATTAGTCAACGAAAACGCTAAAATAAATAAGTCTACAATATGGTTACTTATTGCCATGTGT
GTGCAGCCAACGATAGCAACAAAAGCAACAACACAGGTGGCTTTCCCTCTTTCACTTTTTGTTTGCAAGC
CGCGTGCGAGCAAGACGGCACGACCGGCAAACGCAATTACGCTGACAAAGAGCAGACGAAGTTTTGGCGA
AAAACATCAAGGCGCCTGATACGAATGCATTTGCAATAACAATTGCGATATTTAATATTGTTTATGAAGC
TGTTTGACTTCAAAACACACAAAAAAAAAAATAAAACAAATTATTTGAAAGAGAATTAGGAATCGGACGC
TTATCGTTAGGGTAACAACAAGAAATGCTTACTGAGTCACAGCCTCTGGAAAACTGCCGCAAGCCAGAGA
GAGAGAGAAAAAGAGGGAGAGCAGCTTAGACCGCATGTGCTTGTGTGTGAGGCGTCTCTCTCTTCGTCTC
TGTTGCGCAAACGCATAGACTGCACTGAAAAAATCGATTACCTATTTTTTATGAATGAATATTTGCACTA
TTACTATTCAAAACTATTAAGATAGCAATCACATTCAATAGCCAAATACTATACCACCTGAGCGATGCAA
CGAAATGATCAATTTGAGCAAAAATGCTGCATATTTAGGACGGCATCATTATAGAAATGCTTCTTGCTGT
GTACTTTTCTCTCGTCTGGCAGCTGTTTCGCCGTTATTGTTAAAACCGGCTTAAGTTAGGTGTGTTTTCT
ACGACTAGTGAATGCCCTACTAGAAGATGTGTGTTGCACAAAATGTCCCTGGAATAACCAATTTGAAGTG
CAGATAGCAGTAAACGTAAGCTAATATGAATATTATTTAACTGTAATGTTTTAATATCGCTGGACATTAC
TAATAAACCCACTATAAACACATGTACATATGTATGTTTTGGCATACAATGAGTAGTTGGGGAAAAAATG
TGTAAAAGCACCGTGACCATCACAGCATAAAGATAACCAGCTGAAGTATCGAATATGAGTAACCCCCAAA
TTGAATCACATGCCGCAACTGATAGGACCCATGGAAGTACACTCTTCATGGCGATATACAAGACACACAC
AAGCACGAACACCCAGTTGCGGAGGAAATTCTCCGTAAATGAAAACCCAATCGGCGAACAATTCATACCC
ATATATGGTAAAAGTTTTGAACGCGACTTGAGAGCGGAGAGCATTGCGGCTGATAAGGTTTTAGCGCTAA
GCGGGCTTTATAAAACGGGCTGCGGGACCAGTTTTCATATCACTACCGTTTGAGTTCTTGTGCTGTGTGG
ATACTCCTCCCGACACAAAGCCGCTCCATCAGCCAGCAGTCGTCTAATCCAGAGACCCCGGATCGGGGTA
CCTACTAGTCCAGTGTGGTGGAATTCATGTATCCATATGATGTTCCAGATTATGCTGGAGGTTCTTCATA
CCCCTATGATGTGCCTGACTACGCTGGCAGCGCCGGATACCCTTATGATGTGCCTGATTATGCTGGAGGG
AGCGGCGGAAGTGGGAGTTCAGGAGGCTCCGGATCAAGCGGCAGTAGTGGTGGAAGCGTGAGCAAGGGCG
AGGAGCTGTTCACCGGGGTGGTGCCCATCCTGGTCGAGCTGGACGGCGACGTAAACGGCCACAAGTTCAG
CGTGTCCGGCGAGGGCGAGGGCGATGCCACCTACGGCAAGCTGACCCTGAAGTTCATCTGCACCACCGGC
AAGCTGCCCGTGCCCTGGCCCACCCTCGTGACCACCCTGACCTACGGCGTGCAGTGCTTCAGCCGCTACC
CCGACCACATGAAGCAGCACGACTTCTTCAAGTCCGCCATGCCCGAAGGCTACGTCCAGGAGCGCACCAT
CTTCTTCAAGGACGACGGCAACTACAAGACCCGCGCCGAGGTGAAGTTCGAGGGCGACACCCTGGTGAAC
CGCATCGAGCTGAAGGGCATCGACTTCAAGGAGGACGGCAACATCCTGGGGCACAAGCTGGAGTACAACT
ACAACAGCCACAACGTCTATATCATGGCCGACAAGCAGAAGAACGGCATCAAGGTGAACTTCAAGATCCG
CCACAACATCGAGGACGGCAGCGTGCAGCTCGCCGACCACTACCAGCAGAACACCCCCATCGGCGACGGC
CCCGTGCTGCTGCCCGACAACCACTACCTGAGCACCCAGTCCGCCCTGAGCAAAGACCCCAACGAGAAGC
GCGATCACATGGTCCTGCTGGAGTTCGTGACCGCCGCCGGGATCACTCTCGGCATGGACGAGCTGTACAA
GAAGGCCGGCCAGGCAAAAAAGAAAAAGGGATCAGGCAAGCTTGAGGGCAGAGGAAGTCTTCTAACATGC
GGTGACGTGGAGGAGAATCCCGGCCCTGCTAGCGGTAGCGGCAGCGGTAGCATGACCGAGTACAAGCCCA
CGGTGCGCCTCGCCACCCGCGACGACGTCCCCCGGGCCGTACGCACCCTCGCCGCCGCGTTCGCCGACTA
CCCCGCCACGCGCCACACCGTCGACCCGGACCGCCACATCGAGCGGGTCACCGAGCTGCAAGAACTCTTC
CTCACGCGCGTCGGGCTCGACATCGGCAAGGTGTGGGTCGCGGACGACGGCGCCGCGGTGGCGGTCTGGA
CCACGCCGGAGAGCGTCGAAGCGGGGGCGGTGTTCGCCGAGATCGGCCCGCGCATGGCCGAGTTGAGCGG
TTCCCGGCTGGCCGCGCAGCAACAGATGGAAGGCCTCCTGGCGCCGCACCGGCCCAAGGAGCCCGCGTGG
TTCCTGGCCACCGTCGGCGTCTCGCCCGACCACCAGGGCAAGGGTCTGGGCAGCGCCGTCGTGCTCCCCG
GAGTGGAGGCGGCCGAGCGCGCCGGGGTGCCCGCCTTCCTGGAGACCTCCGCGCCCCGCAACCTCCCCTT
CTACGAGCGGCTCGGCTTCACCGTCACCGCCGACGTCGAGGTGCCCGAAGGACCGCGCACCTGGTGCATG
ACCCGCAAGCCCGGTGCCTGACTCGAGGGATCCAGACATGATAAGATACATTGATGAGTTTGGACAAACC
ACAACTAGAATGCAGTGAAAAAAATGCTTTATTTGTGAAATTTGTGATGCTATTGCTTTATTTGTAACCA
TTATAAGCTGCAATAAACAAGTTAACAACAACAATTGCATTCATTTTATGTTTCAGGTTCAGGGGGAGGT
GTGGGAGGTTTTTTAAAGCAAGTAAAACCTCTACAAATGTGGTATGGCTGATTATGATCAGTCGACCGAT
GCCCTTGAGAGCCTTCAACCCAGTCAGCTCCTTCCGGTGGGCGCGGGGCATGACTATCGTCGCCGCACTT
ATGACTGTCTTCTTTATCATGCAACTCGTAGGACAGGTGCCGGCAGCGCTCTGGGTCATTTTCGGCGAGG
ACCGCTTTCGCTGGAGCGCGACGATGATCGGCCTGTCGCTTGCGGTATTCGGAATCTTGCACGCCCTCGC
TCAAGCCTTCGTCACTGGTCCCGCCACCAAACGTTTCGGCGAGAAGCAGGCCATTATCGCCGGCATGGCG
GCCGACGCGCTGGGCTACGTCTTGCTGGCGTTCGCGACGCGAGGCTGGATGGCCTTCCCCATTATGATTC
TTCTCGCTTCCGGCGGCATCGGGATGCCCGCGTTGCAGGCCATGCTGTCCAGGCAGGTAGATGACGACCA
TCAGGGACAGCTTCAAGGCCAGCAAAAGGCCAGGAACCGTAAAAAGGCCGCGTTGCTGGCGTTTTTCCAT
AGGCTCCGCCCCCCTGACGAGCATCACAAAAATCGACGCTCAAGTCAGAGGTGGCGAAACCCGACAGGAC
TATAAAGATACCAGGCGTTTCCCCCTGGAAGCTCCCTCGTGCGCTCTCCTGTTCCGACCCTGCCGCTTAC
CGGATACCTGTCCGCCTTTCTCCCTTCGGGAAGCGTGGCGCTTTCTCATAGCTCACGCTGTAGGTATCTC
AGTTCGGTGTAGGTCGTTCGCTCCAAGCTGGGCTGTGTGCACGAACCCCCCGTTCAGCCCGACCGCTGCG
CCTTATCCGGTAACTATCGTCTTGAGTCCAACCCGGTAAGACACGACTTATCGCCACTGGCAGCAGCCAC
TGGTAACAGGATTAGCAGAGCGAGGTATGTAGGCGGTGCTACAGAGTTCTTGAAGTGGTGGCCTAACTAC
GGCTACACTAGAAGGACAGTATTTGGTATCTGCGCTCTGCTGAAGCCAGTTACCTTCGGAAAAAGAGTTG
GTAGCTCTTGATCCGGCAAACAAACCACCGCTGGTAGCGGTGGTTTTTTTGTTTGCAAGCAGCAGATTAC
GCGCAGAAAAAAAGGATCTCAAGAAGATCCTTTGATCTTTTCTACGGGGTCTGACGCTCAGTGGAACGAA
AACTCACGTTAAGGGATTTTGGTCATGAGATTATCAAAAAGGATCTTCACCTAGATCCTTTTAAATTAAA
AATGAAGTTTTAAATCAATCTAAAGTATATATGAGTAAACTTGGTCTGACAGTTACCAATGCTTAATCAG
TGAGGCACCTATCTCAGCGATCTGTCTATTTCGTTCATCCATAGTTGCCTGACTCCCCGTCGTGTAGATA
ACTACGATACGGGAGGGCTTACCATCTGGCCCCAGTGCTGCAATGATACCGCGAGACCCACGCTCACCGG
CTCCAGATTTATCAGCAATAAACCAGCCAGCCGGAAGGGCCGAGCGCAGAAGTGGTCCTGCAACTTTATC
CGCCTCCATCCAGTCTATTAATTGTTGCCGGGAAGCTAGAGTAAGTAGTTCGCCAGTTAATAGTTTGCGC
AACGTTGTTGCCATTGCTGCAGGCATCGTGGTGTCACGCTCGTCGTTTGGTATGGCTTCATTCAGCTCCG
GTTCCCAACGATCAAGGCGAGTTACATGATCCCCCATGTTGTGCAAAAAAGCGGTTAGCTCCTTCGGTCC
TCCGATCGTTGTCAGAAGTAAGTTGGCCGCAGTGTTATCACTCATGGTTATGGCAGCACTGCATAATTCT
CTTACTGTCATGCCATCCGTAAGATGCTTTTCTGTGACTGGTGAGTACTCAACCAAGTCATTCTGAGAAT
AGTGTATGCGGCGACCGAGTTGCTCTTGCCCGGCGTCAACACGGGATAATACCGCGCCACATAGCAGAAC
TTTAAAAGTGCTCATCATTGGAAAACGTTCTTCGGGGCGAAAACTCTCAAGGATCTTACCGCTGTTGAGA
TCCAGTTCGATGTAACCCACTCGTGCACCCAACTGATCTTCAGCATCTTTTACTTTCACCAGCGTTTCTG
GGTGAGCAAAAACAGGAAGGCAAAATGCCGCAAAAAAGGGAATAAGGGCGACACGGAAATGTTGAATACT
CATACTCTTCCTTTTTCAATATTATTGAAGCATTTATCAGGGTTATTGTCTCATGAGCGGATACATATTT
GAATGTATTTAGAAAAATAAACAAATAGGGGTTCCGCGCACATTTCCCCGAAAAGTGCCACCTGACGTCT
AAGAAACCATTATTATCATGACATTAACCTATAAAAATAGGCGTATCACGAGGCCCTTTCGTCTTCAAGA
ATTAATTCTATATTCTAAAAACACAAATGATACTTCTAAAAAAAAATCATGAATGGCATCAACTCTGAAT
CAAATCTTTGCAGATGCACCTACTTCTCATTTCCACTGTCACATCATTTTTCCAGATCTAAAAAAGCACC
GACTCGGTGCCACTTTTTCAAGTTGATAACGGACTAGCCTTATTTTAACTTGCTATTTCTAGCTCTAAAA
CTACATAACGAATAAAAAAGGATTTAAGTGCAAATGGTAAAAAAGTGTCGAGTTTTTCTTGAGTTGATTG
TGCTGTAATGAGACTCTGCATTCGGCATTTGACTCGGCTTTTCCTACTCGTGCCGTATTTCAGGCTGCAA
GTCGAACAGATCTCGCTGCCTGTTATGTGGCCCACAAACCAAGACACGTTTTATGGCCATTAAAGCTGGC
TGATCGTCGCCAAACACCAAATACATAATGAATATGTACACATTCGAGAAAGAAGCGATCAAAGAAGCGT
CTTCGGGCGGAGTAGGAGAATGCGGAGGAGAAGGAGAACGAGCTGATCTAGTATCTCTCCACAATCCAAT
GCCAACTGACCAACTGGCCATATTCGGAGCAATTTGAAGCCAATTTCCATCGCCTGGCGATCGCTCCATT
CTTGGCTATATGTTTTTCACCGTTACCCGGGGCCATTTTCAAAGACTCGTCGGCAAGATAAGATTGTGTC
ACTCGCTGTCTCTCTTCATTTGTCGAAGAATGCTGAGGAATTTCGCGATGACGTCGGCGAGTATTTTGAA
GAATGAGAATAATTTGTATTTATACGAAAATCAGTTAGTGGAATTTTCTACAAAAACATGTTATCTATAG
ATAATTTTGTTGCAAAATATGTTGACTATGACAAAGATTGTATGTATATCTTTAATGTATTCTCATTTTC
TTATGTATTTATAATGGCAATGATGATACTGATGATATTTTAAGATGATGCCAGACCAAAAGGCTTGAAT
TTCTGCGTCTTTTGCCGAACGCAGTGCATGTGCAATTGTTGTTTTTTGGAATATTCAATTTTCGGACTGT
CCGCTTTGATTTCAGTTTCTTGGCTTATTCAAAAAGCAAAGTAAAGCCAAAAAAGCGAGATGGCAATACC
AAATGCGGCAAAACGGTAGTGGAAGGAAAGGGGTGCGGGGCAGCGGAAGGAAGGGTGGGGCGGGGCGTGG
CGG
